Addgene plasmid #53835: TMEM50B_pCSdest
Depositing lab: Roger Reeves. Depositing organization: Johns Hopkins University and School of Medicine. Publication: Survey of Human Chromosome 21 Gene Expression Effects on Early Development in Danio rerio. Edie S, Zaghloul NA, Leitch CC, Klinedinst DK, Lebron J, Thole JF, McCallion AS, Katsanis N, Reeves RH. G3 (Bethesda). 2018 Jul 2;8(7):2215-2223. doi: 10.1534/g3.118.200144. PubMed 29760202.
Backbone
  Vector backbone: pCSDest
  Backbone manufacturer: Lawson Lab (Addgene Plasmid 22423)
  Backbone size w/o insert (bp): 4095
  Vector type: Mammalian Expression
Growth in bacteria
  Bacterial resistance: Ampicillin, 100 μg/mL
  Growth temperature: 37°C
  Growth strain: Top10
  Copy number: High Copy
Gene/Insert
  Gene/Insert name: TMEM50B
  Species: H. sapiens (human)
  Insert size (bp): 477
  Entrez Gene: TMEM50B (a.k.a. C21orf4, FLJ26146, HCVP7TP3, DKFZp686C2482)
  Promoter: SP6 and CMV
  Cloning method: Gateway Cloning
  Sequencing primers: 5′ CMV-F; 3′ EBV-Rev
Terms and licenses: Academic/Nonprofit Terms; Industry Terms
Depositor comments: NM_006134
How to cite: TMEM50B_pCSdest was a gift from Roger Reeves (Addgene plasmid # 53835 ; http://n2t.net/addgene:53835 ; RRID:Addgene_53835)
