[The description below was written by a language model from this plasmid's Addgene catalogue record.]
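Description:
TMEM50B_pCSdest is an expression clone carrying the human TMEM50B open reading frame (about 477 bp, also known as C21orf4, a gene on chromosome 21) in the pCSDest backbone, a Gateway destination version of the pCS2-type vectors of roughly 4.1 kb without insert. The coding sequence was introduced by Gateway recombination, so it is expected to be flanked by the att sites left behind by that reaction. The plasmid is catalogued as a mammalian expression vector, is maintained in E. coli at high copy number, and is selected with ampicillin. No feature table is provided, so details such as the origin of replication, the polyadenylation signal and any epitope tags are not stated in the record; no tag or fusion partner is listed.

The insert sits downstream of two promoters, CMV and SP6, which serve different purposes. The CMV promoter drives constitutive transcription by RNA polymerase II after the plasmid is transfected into vertebrate cells or injected into embryos, while the SP6 phage promoter allows in vitro transcription of sense mRNA from the same template. This dual arrangement suits work in which synthetic mRNA is injected into early embryos. The associated publication is a survey of the effects of expressing human chromosome 21 genes on early zebrafish development, which suggests that this clone is one member of a set built to test individual chromosome 21 genes for overexpression phenotypes. It can also serve as a general source of TMEM50B for expression in cultured cells.
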