>Addgene plasmid #53835 | TMEM50B_pCSdest | addgene partial sequence | sequence record 94797 | CMV-F 5'-CGCAAATGGGCGGTAGGCGTG-3'
TGCTCGTTTAGGGAACCGCCATTCTGCCTGGGGACGTCGGAGCAAGCTTGATTTAGGTGACACTATAGAA
TACAAGCTACTTGTTCTTTTTGCAGGATCCCATCGATTCGAATTCAAGGATCACAAGTTTGTACAAAAAA
GCAGGCACCATGGCAGGCTTCCTAGATAATTTTCGTTGGCCAGAATGTGAATGTATTGACTGGAGTGAGA
GAAGAAATGCTGTGGCATCTGTTGTCGCAGGTATATTGTTTTTTACAGGCTGGTGGATAATGATTGATGC
AGCTGTGGTGTATCCTAAGCCAGAACAGTTGAACCATGCCTTTCACACATGTGGTGTATTTTCCACATTG
GCTTTCTTCATGATAAATGCTGTATCCAATGCTCAGGTGAGAGGTGATAGCTATGAAAGCGGCTGTTTAG
GAAGAACAGGTGCTCGAGTTTGGCTTTTCATTGGTTTCATGTTGATGTTTGGGTCACTTATTGCTTCCAT
GTGGATTCTTTTTGGTGCATATGTTACCCAAAATACTGATGTTTATCCGGGACTAGCTGTGTTTTTTCAA
AATGCACTTATATTTTTTAGCACTCTGATCTACAAATTTGGAAGAACCGAAGAGCTATGGACCTAGAACC
CAGCTTTCTTGTACAAAGTGGTGATCCTCTCGAGCCTCTAGAACTATAGTGAGTCGTATTACGTAGATCC
AGACATGATAAGATACATTGATGAGTTTGGACAAACCACAACTAGAATGCAGTGAAAAAAATGCTTTATT
TGTGAAATTTGTGATGCTATTGCTTTATTTGTAACCATTATAAGCTGCAA
