>Addgene plasmid #53835 | TMEM50B_pCSdest | addgene partial sequence | sequence record 95001 | EBV-rev 5'-GTGGTTTGTCCAAACTCATC-3'
TACGACTCACTATAGTTCTAGAGGCTCGAGAGGATCACCACTTTGTACAAGAAAGCTGGGTTCTAGGTCC
ATAGCTCTTCGGTTCTTCCAAATTTGTAGATCAGAGTGCTAAAAAATATAAGTGCATTTTGAAAAAACAC
AGCTAGTCCCGGATAAACATCAGTATTTTGGGTAACATATGCACCAAAAAGAATCCACATGGAAGCAATA
AGTGACCCAAACATCAACATGAAACCAATGAAAAGCCAAACTCGAGCACCTGTTCTTCCTAAACAGCCGC
TTTCATAGCTATCACCTCTCACCTGAGCATTGGATACAGCATTTATCATGAAGAAAGCCAATGTGGAAAA
TACACCACATGTGTGAAAGGCATGGTTCAACTGTTCTGGCTTAGGATACACCACAGCTGCATCAATCATT
ATCCACCAGCCTGTAAAAAACAATATACCTGCGACAACAGATGCCACAGCATTTCTTCTCTCACTCCAGT
CAATACATTCACATTCTGGCCAACGAAAATTATCTAGGAAGCCTGCCATGGTGCCTGCTTTTTTGTACAA
ACTTGTGATCCTTGAATTCGAATCGATGGGATCCTGCAAAAAGAACAAGTAGCTTGTATTCTATAGTGTC
ACCTAAATCAAGCTTGCTCCGACGTCCCCAGGCAGAATGGCGGTTCCCTAAACGAGCATTGCTTATATAG
ACCTCCCATTAGGCACGCCTACCGCCCATTTACGTCAATGGAACGCCCATTTGCGTCATTGCCCCTCCCC
ATTGACGTCAATGGGGGATGTAC
